>Addgene plasmid #51992 | Nano-lantern(ATP1)/pcDNA3 | depositor partial sequence | sequence record 80030 | insert
GGATCCGATGGTGAGCAAGGGCGAGGAGCTGTTCACCGGGGTGGTGCCCATCCTGGTCGAGCTGGACGGC
GACGTAAACGGCCACAAGTTCAGCGTGTCCGGCGAGGGCGAGGGCGATGCCACCTACGGCAAGCTGACCC
TGAAGCTGATCTGCACCACCGGCAAGCTGCCCGTGCCCTGGCCCACCCTCGTGACCACCCTGGGCTACGG
CCTGCAGTGCTTCGCCCGCTACCCCGACCACATGAAGCAGCACGACTTCTTCAAGTCCGCCATGCCCGAA
GGCTACGTCCAGGAGCGCACCATCTTCTTCAAGGACGACGGCAACTACAAGACCCGCGCCGAGGTGAAGT
TCGAGGGCGACACCCTGGTGAACCGCATCGAGCTGAAGGGCATCGACTTCAAGGAGGACGGCAACATCCT
GGGGCACAAGCTGGAGTACAACTACAACAGCCACAACGTCTATATCACCGCCGACAAGCAGAAGAACGGC
ATCAAGGCCAACTTCAAGATCCGCCACAACATCGAGGACGGCGGCGTGCAGCTCGCCGACCACTACCAGC
AGAACACCCCCATCGGCGACGGCCCCGTGCTGCTGCCCGACAACCACTACCTGAGCTACCAGTCCAAGCT
GAGCAAAGACCCCAACGAGAAGCGCGATCACATGGTCCTGCTGGAGTTCGTGACCGCCGCCGGGGGTACC
ATGACCAGCAAGGTGTACGACCCCGAGCAGAGGAAGAGGATGATCACCGGCCCCCAGTGGTGGGCCAGGT
GCAAGCAGATGAACGTGCTGGACAGCTTCATCAACTACTACGACAGCGAGAAGCACGCCGAGAACGCCGT
GATCTTCCTGCACGGCAACGCCACTAGCAGCTACCTGTGGAGGCACGTGGTGCCCCACATCGAGCCCGTG
GCCAGGTGCATCATCCCCGATCTGATCGGCATGGGCAAGAGCGGCAAGAGCGGCAACGGCAGCTACAGGC
TGCTGGACCACTACAAGTACCTGACCGCCTGGTTCGAGCTTCTGAACCTGCCCAAGAAGATCATCTTCGT
GGGCCACGACTGGGGCGCCGCCCTGGCCTTCCACTACGCCTACGAGCACCAGGACAGGATCAAGGCCATC
GTGCACATGGAGAGCGTGGTGGACGTGATCGAGAGCTGGGACGAGTGGCCAGACATCGAGGAGGACATCG
CCCTGATCAAGAGCGAGGAGGGCGAGAAGATGGTGCTGGAGAACAACTTCTTCGTGGAGACCGTGCTGCC
CAGCAAGATCATGAGAAAGCTGGAGCCCGAGGAGTTCGCCGCCTACCTGGAGCCCTTCAAGGAGAAGGGC
GAGGTGAGAAGACCCACCCTGAGCTGGCCCAGAGAGATCCCCCTGGTGAAGGGCCCATGGATGAAAACTG
TGAAAGTGAATATAACAACCCCTGATGGGCCAGTCTACGACGCTGATATCGAGATGGTGTCCGTGCGGGC
CGAGAGTGGTGATCTCGGCATCCTCCCCGGTCACATTCCCACAAAGGCCCCACTGAAGATCGGAGCTGTG
CGGCTGAAGAAGGACGGCCAAACCGAGATGGTCGCAGTCTCAGGCGGCACTGTTGAAGTGCGGCCTGACC
ACGTTACCATTAATGCTCAAGCCGCTGAAACAGCCGAAGGAATCGACAAAGAGAGAGCAGAAGCCGCAAG
ACAGAGGGCCCAGGAGCGGCTGAACTCTCAATCCGATGACACCGATATTCGCCGGGCCGAGCTGGCACTG
CAGAGGGCCCTGAACAGACTGGACGTGGCTGGGAAGGCAAACGAGCTCGGCAAGCCCGACGTGGTGCAGA
TCGTGAGAAACTACAACGCCTACCTGAGAGCCAGCGACGACCTGCCCAAGCTGTTCATCGAGGGTGACCC
CGGCTTCTTCAGCAACGCCATCGTGGAGGGCGCCAAGAAGTTCCCCAACACCGAGTTCGTGAAGGTGAAG
GGCCTGCACTTCCTCCAGGAGGACGCCCCCGACGAGATGGGCAAGTACATCAAGAGCTTCGTGGAGAGAG
TGCTGAAGAACGAGCAGTAAGAATTC
