>Addgene plasmid #51992 | Nano-lantern(ATP1)/pcDNA3 | addgene partial sequence | sequence record 81345 | CMV-F 5'-CGCAAATGGGCGGTAGGCGTG-3'
TCTCTGGCTACTAGAGAACCCACTGCTTACTGGCTTATCGAAATTAATACGACTCACTATAGGGAGACCC
AAGCTTGGTACCGAGCTCGGATCCGATGGTGAGCAAGGGCGAGGAGCTGTTCACCGGGGTGGTGCCCATC
CTGGTCGAGCTGGACGGCGACGTAAACGGCCACAAGTTCAGCGTGTCCGGCGAGGGCGAGGGCGATGCCA
CCTACGGCAAGCTGACCCTGAAGCTGATCTGCACCACCGGCAAGCTGCCCGTGCCCTGGCCCACCCTCGT
GACCACCCTGGGCTACGGCCTGCAGTGCTTCGCCCGCTACCCCGACCACATGAAGCAGCACGACTTCTTC
AAGTCCGCCATGCCCGAAGGCTACGTCCAGGAGCGCACCATCTTCTTCAAGGACGACGGCAACTACAAGA
CCCGCGCCGAGGTGAAGTTCGAGGGCGACACCCTGGTGAACCGCATCGAGCTGAAGGGCATCGACTTCAA
GGAGGACGGCAACATCCTGGGGCACAAGCTGGAGTACAACTACAACAGCCACAACGTCTATATCACCGCC
GACAAGCAGAAGAACGGCATCAAGGCCAACTTCAAGATCCGCCACAACATCGAGGACGGCGGCGTGCAGC
TCGCCGACCACTACCAGCAGAACACCCCCATCGGCGACGGCCCCGTGCTGCTGCCCGACAACCACTACCT
GAGCTACCAGTCCAAGCTGAGCAAAGACCCCAACGAGAAGCGCGATCACATGGTCCTGCTGGAGTTCGTG
ACCGCCGCCGGGGGTACCATGACCAGCAAGGTGTACGACCCCGAGCAGAGGAAGAGGATGATCACCGGCC
