>Addgene plasmid #51992 | Nano-lantern(ATP1)/pcDNA3 | addgene partial sequence | sequence record 81841 | EGFP-C 5'-CATGGTCCTGCTGGAGTTCGTG-3'
CAGCAAGGTGTACGACCCCGAGCAGAGGAAGAGGATGATCACCGGCCCCCAGTGGTGGGCCAGGTGCAAG
CAGATGAACGTGCTGGACAGCTTCATCAACTACTACGACAGCGAGAAGCACGCCGAGAACGCCGTGATCT
TCCTGCACGGCAACGCCACTAGCAGCTACCTGTGGAGGCACGTGGTGCCCCACATCGAGCCCGTGGCCAG
GTGCATCATCCCCGATCTGATCGGCATGGGCAAGAGCGGCAAGAGCGGCAACGGCAGCTACAGGCTGCTG
GACCACTACAAGTACCTGACCGCCTGGTTCGAGCTTCTGAACCTGCCCAAGAAGATCATCTTCGTGGGCC
ACGACTGGGGCGCCGCCCTGGCCTTCCACTACGCCTACGAGCACCAGGACAGGATCAAGGCCATCGTGCA
CATGGAGAGCGTGGTGGACGTGATCGAGAGCTGGGACGAGTGGCCAGACATCGAGGAGGACATCGCCCTG
ATCAAGAGCGAGGAGGGCGAGAAGATGGTGCTGGAGAACAACTTCTTCGTGGAGACCGTGCTGCCCAGCA
AGATCATGAGAAAGCTGGAGCCCGAGGAGTTCGCCGCCTACCTGGAGCCCTTCAAGGAGAAGGGCGAGGT
GAGAAGACCCACCCTGAGCTGGCCCAGAGAGATCCCCCTGGTGAAGGGCCCATGGATGAAAACTGTGAAA
GTGAATATAACAACCCCTGATGGGCCAGTCTACGACGCTGATATCGAGATGGTGTCCGTGCGGGCCGAGA
GTGGTGATCTCGGCATCCTCCCCGGTCACATTCCCACAAAGGCCCCACTGAAGATCGGAGCTGTGCGGCT
GAAGAAGGACGGCCAAACCGAGATGGTCGCAGTCTCAGGC
