>Addgene plasmid #51992 | Nano-lantern(ATP1)/pcDNA3 | addgene partial sequence | sequence record 81842 | BGH-rev 5'-TAGAAGGCACAGTCGAGG-3'
GCCCTCTAGATGCATGCTCGAGCGGCCGCCAGTGTGATGGATATCTGCAGAATTCTTACTGCTCGTTCTT
CAGCACTCTCTCCACGAAGCTCTTGATGTACTTGCCCATCTCGTCGGGGGCGTCCTCCTGGAGGAAGTGC
AGGCCCTTCACCTTCACGAACTCGGTGTTGGGGAACTTCTTGGCGCCCTCCACGATGGCGTTGCTGAAGA
AGCCGGGGTCACCCTCGATGAACAGCTTGGGCAGGTCGTCGCTGGCTCTCAGGTAGGCGTTGTAGTTTCT
CACGATCTGCACCACGTCGGGCTTGCCGAGCTCGTTTGCCTTCCCAGCCACGTCCAGTCTGTTCAGGGCC
CTCTGCAGTGCCAGCTCGGCCCGGCGAATATCGGTGTCATCGGATTGAGAGTTCAGCCGCTCCTGGGCCC
TCTGTCTTGCGGCTTCTGCTCTCTCTTTGTCGATTCCTTCGGCTGTTTCAGCGGCTTGAGCATTAATGGT
AACGTGGTCAGGCCGCACTTCAACAGTGCCGCCTGAGACTGCGACCATCTCGGTTTGGCCGTCCTTCTTC
AGCCGCACAGCTCCGATCTTCAGTGGGGCCTTTGTGGGAATGTGACCGGGGAGGATGCCGAGATCACCAC
TCTCGGCCCGCACGGACACCATCTCGATATCAGCGTCGTAGACTGGCCCATCAGGGGTTGTTATATTCAC
TTTCACAGTTTTCATCCATGGGCCCTTCACCAGGGGGATCTCTCTGGGCCAGCTCAGGGTGGGTCTTCTC
ACCTCGCCCTTCTCCTTGAAGGGCTCCAGGTAGGCGGCGAACTCCTCGGGCTCCAGCTTTCTCATGATCT
TGC
