[The description below was written by a language model from this plasmid's Addgene catalogue record.]
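Description:
Nano-lantern(ATP1)/pcDNA3 is a mammalian expression plasmid built on the Invitrogen pcDNA3 backbone. It is maintained in E. coli as a high-copy plasmid under ampicillin selection. No feature table accompanies the record, so individual backbone elements are not itemised. However, the listed sequencing primers (CMV forward and BGH reverse) fit the standard pcDNA3 layout, in which a CMV immediate-early promoter drives the insert and a bovine growth hormone polyadenylation signal terminates the transcript. The standard pcDNA3 backbone also carries a neomycin resistance cassette for selecting stable mammalian lines, though the record does not mention it.

The payload is a synthetic open reading frame of about 2 kb, Nano-lantern_ATP1, cloned between BamHI and EcoRI sites that both remain intact. It encodes a genetically encoded luminescent ATP indicator of the Nano-lantern family, built around the Renilla luciferase variant Rluc8 carrying an S257G substitution. Nano-lanterns generally pair such a luciferase with a fluorescent protein, so that energy transfer boosts light output. The record itself does not describe the fluorescent partner or the ATP-sensing domain.

According to the depositor comments, ATP1 differs from the sibling ATP0 version by only three N-terminal amino acids of the Rluc8-S257G moiety. Despite this small difference, it shows a dynamic range of about 200%, considered sufficient for functional imaging, and is 1.5-fold brighter at saturating ATP, while the two have similar ATP affinities. The construct is intended for expression in mammalian cells to monitor ATP by bioluminescence, without excitation light.
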