Addgene plasmid #51992: Nano-lantern(ATP1)/pcDNA3
Purpose: mammalian expression of a Nano-lantern-based luminescent ATP indicator
Depositing lab: Takeharu Nagai. Depositing organization: The University of Osaka. Publication: Luminescent proteins for high-speed single-cell and whole-body imaging. Saito K, Chang YF, Horikawa K, Hatsugai N, Higuchi Y, Hashida M, Yoshida Y, Matsuda T, Arai Y, Nagai T. Nat Commun. 2012;3:1262. doi: 10.1038/ncomms2248. PubMed 23232392.
Backbone
  Vector backbone: pcDNA3
  Backbone manufacturer: Invitrogen
  Vector type: Mammalian Expression
Growth in bacteria
  Bacterial resistance: Ampicillin, 100 μg/mL
  Growth temperature: 37°C
  Growth strain: DH5alpha
  Copy number: High Copy
Gene/Insert
  Gene/Insert name: Nano-lantern_ATP1
  Species: Synthetic
  Insert size (bp): 2000
  Mutation: S257G in Rluc8
  Cloning method: Restriction Enzyme; 5′ cloning site BamHI (not destroyed); 3′ cloning site EcoRI (not destroyed)
  Sequencing primers: 5′ CMV-F; 3′ BGHrev
Terms and licenses: Academic/Nonprofit Terms; Industry Terms: Not Available to Industry
Depositor comments: GenBank accession number: JN859502. Although they differ by only three N-terminal amino acids in the RLuc8-S257G moiety, their dynamic range and brightness were vastly different. Nano-lantern (ATP1) exhibited enough dynamic range (200%) for functional imaging, and was 1.5-fold brighter than Nano-lantern (ATP0) at ATP-saturating condition. They had similar affinities for ATP.
How to cite: Nano-lantern(ATP1)/pcDNA3 was a gift from Takeharu Nagai (Addgene plasmid # 51992 ; http://n2t.net/addgene:51992 ; RRID:Addgene_51992)
